Addgene plasmid #245678: pICSL61001
Purpose: Level 0 Golden Gate part 35S (TerP1) terminator P1, GCTT - TAGA
Depositing lab: Mark Youles. Depositing organization: Sainsbury Laboratory, Norwich.
Backbone
  Vector backbone: pICSL01053
  Backbone size w/o insert (bp): 2247
  Vector type: Synthetic Biology
Growth in bacteria
  Bacterial resistance: Spectinomycin, 50 μg/mL
  Growth temperature: 37°C
  Growth strain: DH5alpha
  Copy number: High Copy
Gene/Insert
  Gene/Insert name: 35S (TerP1) terminator P1
  Species: Synthetic
  Insert size (bp): 208
  Mutation: BsaI/BpiI sites removed by point-mutation
  Cloning method: Restriction Enzyme; 5′ cloning site BsaI (destroyed during cloning); 3′ cloning site BsaI (destroyed during cloning)
  Sequencing primers: 5′ TCACATGTTCTTTCCTGCG; 3′ GTCTCATGAGCGGATACATATTTGAATG
Terms and licenses: Academic/Nonprofit Terms; Industry Terms: Not Available to Industry
Depositor comments: Level 0 terminator module used for GoldenGate assemblies using the MoClo overhang syntax
How to cite: pICSL61001 was a gift from Mark Youles (Addgene plasmid # 245678 ; http://n2t.net/addgene:245678 ; RRID:Addgene_245678)
