[The description below was written by a language model from this plasmid's Addgene catalogue record and pLannotate feature annotations shown in this document.]
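Description:
pICSL61001 is a Level 0 Golden Gate part plasmid for plant synthetic biology, carrying a cauliflower mosaic virus 35S terminator module ("TerP1") in the pICSL01053 backbone. It is a small, high-copy E. coli cloning vector of about 2.46 kb. Replication depends on a ColE1/pUC-type origin, and selection is by spectinomycin through the aadA aminoglycoside adenylyltransferase gene, which sits downstream of an annotated bla-type (AmpR) promoter. The short integrase, gentamicin acetyltransferase and lacI fragments picked up by automated annotation are probably non-functional remnants around the resistance cassette and the cloning site, not working genes. There are no plant replication or transfer functions, because the plasmid only stores and donates a standardised part.

The payload is a 208 bp synthetic insert, most of which is annotated as the CaMV polyadenylation signal. This element directs 3′ end cleavage and polyadenylation of transcripts in plant cells. Internal BsaI and BpiI recognition sites were removed by point mutation so the part is compatible with Type IIS assembly. According to the record, the part carries GCTT and TAGA fusion overhangs. GCTT is the standard MoClo junction following a coding sequence, while the "P1" label and the TAGA end suggest a variant or first-segment terminator position rather than the usual full terminator slot, though the record does not elaborate on this. The BsaI sites used to clone the insert into the backbone were destroyed in the process, and the record does not state which enzyme releases the part. The module is used as the terminator component when building plant transcription units with promoter, coding sequence and tag parts in hierarchical MoClo assemblies.
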