Features (pLannotate 1.2.2; 7 found; start..end, strand, type, name):
    110..214     +  promoter       AmpR promoter: bla
    205..285     -  CDS            int (fragment): INT2_ECOLX - Protein inferred from homology: Swiss-Prot protein existence level 3. Putative integrase believed to be involved in the insertion of antibiotic resistance genes into plasmids and transposons. From Escherichia coli.
    373..429     +  CDS            GmR (fragment): gentamycin acetyltransferase; aacC1; confers resistance to gentamycin
    436..1224    +  CDS            aadA: S3AD_ECOLX - Experimental evidence at protein level: Swiss-Prot protein existence level 1. Mediates bacterial resistance to the antibiotics streptomycin and spectinomycin. From Escherichia coli.
   1398..1986    +  rep_origin     ori: high-copy-number ColE1/pMB1/pBR322/pUC origin of replication
   2169..2252    +  CDS            lacI (fragment): LACI_ECOLI - Experimental evidence at protein level: Swiss-Prot protein existence level 1. Repressor of the lactose operon. Binds allolactose as an inducer. From Escherichia coli (strain K12).
   2268..2441    +  polyA_signal   CaMV poly(A) signal: cauliflower mosaic virus polyadenylation signal
>Addgene plasmid #245678 | pICSL61001 | addgene full sequence | sequence record 495422 | Addgene NGS Result
GTGGCTCTTCAGTGGACGAAAGGGCCTCGTGATACGCCTATTTTTATAGGTTAATGTCATGATAATAATG
GTTTCTTAGACGTCAGGTGGCACTTTTCGGGGAAATGTGCGCGGAACCCCTATTTGTTTATTTTTCTAAA
TACATTCAAATATGTATCCGCTCATGAGACAATAACCCTGATAAATGCTTCAATAATATTGAAAAAGGAA
GAGTATGCGCTCACGCAACTGGTCCAGAACCTTGACCGAACGCAGCGGTGGTAACGGCGCAGTGGCGGTT
TTCATGGCTTGTTATGACTGTTTTTTTTTGGGGTACAGTCTATGCCTCGGGCATCCAAGCAGCAAGCGCG
TTACGCCGTGGGTCGATGTTTGATGTTATGGAGCAGCAACGATGTTACGCAGCAGGGCAGTCGCCCTAAA
ACAAAGTTAAACATCATGAGGGAAGCGGTGATCGCCGAAGTATCGACTCAACTATCAGAGGTAGTTGGCG
TCATCGAGCGCCATCTCGAACCGACGTTGCTGGCCGTACATTTGTACGGCTCCGCAGTGGATGGCGGCCT
GAAGCCACACAGCGATATTGATTTGCTGGTTACGGTGACCGTAAGGCTTGATGAAACAACGCGGCGAGCT
TTGATCAACGACCTTTTGGAAACTTCGGCTTCCCCTGGAGAGAGCGAGATTCTCCGCGCTGTAGAAGTCA
CCATTGTTGTGCACGACGACATCATTCCGTGGCGTTATCCAGCTAAGCGCGAACTGCAATTTGGAGAATG
GCAGCGCAATGACATTCTTGCAGGTATCTTCGAGCCAGCCACGATCGACATTGATCTGGCTATCTTGCTG
ACAAAAGCAAGAGAACATAGCGTTGCCTTGGTAGGTCCAGCGGCGGAGGAACTCTTTGATCCGGTTCCTG
AACAGGATCTATTTGAGGCGCTAAATGAAACCTTAACGCTATGGAACTCGCCGCCCGACTGGGCTGGCGA
TGAGCGAAATGTAGTGCTTACGTTGTCCCGCATTTGGTACAGCGCAGTAACCGGCAAAATCGCGCCGAAG
GATGTCGCTGCCGACTGGGCAATGGAGCGCCTGCCGGCCCAGTATCAGCCCGTCATACTTGAAGCTAGAC
AGGCTTATCTTGGACAAGAAGAAGATCGCTTGGCCTCGCGCGCAGATCAGTTGGAAGAATTTGTCCATTA
CGTAAAAGGCGAGATCACCAAGGTAGTCGGCAAATAACTGTCAGACCAAGTTTACTCATATATACTTTAG
ATTGATTTAAAACTTCATTTTTAATTTAAAAGGATCTAGGTGAAGATCCTTTTTGATAATCTCATGACCA
AAATCCCTTAACGTGAGTTTTCGTTCCACTGAGCGTCAGACCCCGTAGAAAAGATCAAAGGATCTTCTTG
AGATCCTTTTTTTCTGCGCGTAATCTGCTGCTTGCAAACAAAAAAACCACCGCTACCAGCGGTGGTTTGT
TTGCCGGATCAAGAGCTACCAACTCTTTTTCCGAAGGTAACTGGCTTCAGCAGAGCGCAGATACCAAATA
CTGTTCTTCTAGTGTAGCCGTAGTTAGGCCACCACTTCAAGAACTCTGTAGCACCGCCTACATACCTCGC
TCTGCTAATCCTGTTACCAGTGGCTGCTGCCAGTGGCGATAAGTCGTGTCTTACCGGGTTGGACTCAAGA
CGATAGTTACCGGATAAGGCGCAGCGGTCGGGCTGAACGGGGGGTTCGTGCACACAGCCCAGCTTGGAGC
GAACGACCTACACCGAACTGAGATACCTACAGCGTGAGCTATGAGAAAGCGCCACGCTTCCCGAAGGGAG
AAAGGCGGACAGGTATCCGGTAAGCGGCAGGGTCGGAACAGGAGAGCGCACGAGGGAGCTTCCAGGGGGA
AACGCCTGGTATCTTTATAGTCCTGTCGGGTTTCGCCACCTCTGACTTGAGCGTCGATTTTTGTGATGCT
CGTCAGGGGGGCGGAGCCTATGGAAAAACGCCAGCAACGCGGCCTTTTTACGGTTCCTGGCCTTTTGCTG
GCCTTTTGCTCACATGTTCTTTCCTGCGTTATCCCCTGATTCTGTGGATAACCGTATTACCGCCTTTGAG
TGAGCTGATACCGCTCGCCGCAGCCGAACGACCGAGCGCAGCGAGTCAGTGAGCGAGGAAGCGGAAGAGC
GCCCAATACGCAAACCGCCTCTCCCCGCGCGTTGGCCGATTCATTAATCACTCTGTGGTCTCAGCTTCTC
TAGCTAGAGTCGATCGACAAGCTCGAGTTTCTCCATAATAATGTGTGAGTAGTTCCCAGATAAGGGAATT
AGGGTTCCTATAGGGTTTCGCTCATGTGTTGAGCATATAAGAAACCCTTAGTATGTATTTGTATTTGTAA
AATACTTCTATCAATAAAATTTCTAATTCCTAAAACCAAAATCCAGTACTAAAATCCAGATTAGATGAGA
CCACGAA
